Addgene plasmid #148533: pcDNA3.1-MS2-HA-DmRoquin_501-819_AD
Purpose: Mammalian Expression of DmRoquin_501-819
Depositing lab: Elisa Izaurralde. Depositing organization: Max Planck Institute for Developmental Biology. Publication: A CAF40-binding motif facilitates recruitment of the CCR4-NOT complex to mRNAs targeted by Drosophila Roquin. Sgromo A, Raisch T, Bawankar P, Bhandari D, Chen Y, Kuzuoglu-Ozturk D, Weichenrieder O, Izaurralde E. Nat Commun. 2017 Feb 6;8:14307. doi: 10.1038/ncomms14307. PubMed 28165457.
Backbone
  Vector backbone: Unknown
  Vector type: Mammalian Expression
Growth in bacteria
  Bacterial resistance: Ampicillin, 100 μg/mL
  Growth temperature: 37°C
  Growth strain: DH5alpha
  Copy number: High Copy
Gene/Insert
  Gene/Insert name: DmRoquin_501-819
  Species: D. melanogaster (fly)
  Entrez Gene: roq (a.k.a. CG16807, Dmel\CG16807, NEST:bs21b12)
  Cloning method: Unknown
Terms and licenses: Academic/Nonprofit Terms; Industry Terms: Not Available to Industry
Depositor comments: ORF extracted from isoform C NCBI:NM_001275011.1 Plasmids from this collection were made available to the research community and donated after the lab closed. Please note that the sequence provided by the depositing laboratory may be theoretical/predicted or based on Sanger sequencing results. There may be discrepancies between sequencing results obtained by Addgene and the depositor sequence. If an Addgene verified sequence is not available, please contact before placing your order to request that our lab fully sequence the plasmid.
How to cite: pcDNA3.1-MS2-HA-DmRoquin_501-819_AD was a gift from Elisa Izaurralde (Addgene plasmid # 148533 ; http://n2t.net/addgene:148533 ; RRID:Addgene_148533)
