[The description below was written by a language model from this plasmid's Addgene catalogue record and pLannotate feature annotations shown in this document.]
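Description:
pcDNA3.1-MS2-HA-DmRoquin_501-819_AD is a mammalian expression plasmid of 6,827 nt. The catalogue lists the backbone as unknown, but the name and the annotated element layout are consistent with a pcDNA3.1-type vector. It is maintained in E. coli at high copy through a ColE1/pUC-type origin and selected with ampicillin via the β-lactamase gene and its own promoter. An f1 origin is also present. A separate cassette, with the SV40 early promoter driving the neomycin phosphotransferase gene and ending in an SV40 polyadenylation signal, would allow G418 selection of transfected mammalian cells. Small annotated fragments (HIV-1 LTR, ble, lacI, bom) look like short similarity hits or backbone remnants rather than functional parts.

The expression unit uses the human CMV immediate-early enhancer and promoter and ends in the bovine growth hormone polyadenylation signal. T7 and SP6 promoters flank the insert. The annotated coding region starts with the bacteriophage MS2 coat protein, followed by a short HA epitope sequence. The roughly 1 kb stretch between the HA tag and the SP6 site carries no annotation, but its position and length fit the catalogued insert: residues 501–819 of Drosophila melanogaster Roquin (roq, CG16807), taken from isoform C.

The product should therefore be an MS2–HA–Roquin fragment fusion. The MS2 coat protein binds a specific RNA stem-loop, so such fusions are commonly used to tether a protein fragment to a reporter mRNA carrying MS2 binding sites, with HA allowing detection. The record itself states only mammalian expression as the purpose. The associated study concerns recruitment of the CCR4-NOT deadenylase complex by Drosophila Roquin. The depositor notes that the supplied sequence may be theoretical rather than fully verified.
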