Features (pLannotate 1.2.2; 22 found; start..end, strand, type, name):
     28..80      -  misc_feature   bom (fragment): basis of mobility region from pBR322
    235..614     +  enhancer       CMV enhancer: human cytomegalovirus immediate early enhancer
    615..818     +  promoter       CMV promoter: human cytomegalovirus (CMV) immediate early promoter
    814..847     +  LTR            5' LTR (truncated) (fragment): truncated 5' long terminal repeat (LTR) from HIV-1
    863..881     +  promoter       T7 promoter: promoter for bacteriophage T7 RNA polymerase
    904..1290    +  CDS            MS2: bacteriophage MS2 coat protein binds to a specific stem-loop structure in the viral RNA (Peabody, 1993)
   1333..1359    +  CDS            3xHA (fragment): three tandem HA epitope tags
   2383..2401    -  promoter       SP6 promoter: promoter for bacteriophage SP6 RNA polymerase
   2427..2651    +  polyA_signal   bGH poly(A) signal: bovine growth hormone polyadenylation signal
   2655..2676    +  promoter       SV40 promoter (fragment): SV40 enhancer and early promoter
   2697..3125    +  rep_origin     f1 ori (sequence partly withheld): f1 bacteriophage origin of replication; arrow indicates direction of (+) strand synthesis
   3139..3468    +  promoter       SV40 promoter: SV40 enhancer and early promoter
   3535..4326    +  CDS            neo: KKA2_KLEPN - Also known as kan, nptII. Experimental evidence at protein level: Swiss-Prot protein existence level 1. Resistance to kanamycin, neomycin, paromomycin, ribostamycin, butirosin and gentamicin B. From Klebsiella pneumoniae.
   4350..4508    +  CDS            ble (fragment): BLE_KLEPN - Experimental evidence at protein level: Swiss-Prot protein existence level 1. Binding protein with a strong affinity to the bleomycin family of antibiotics. Binds to CL990; an antimitotic-antibiotic compound. From Klebsiella pneumoniae.
   4503..4624    +  polyA_signal   SV40 poly(A) signal: SV40 polyadenylation signal
   4697..4713    -  protein_bind   lac operator: The lac repressor binds to the lac operator to inhibit transcription in E. coli. This inhibition can be relieved by adding lactose or isopropyl-β-D-thiogalactopyranoside (IPTG). lac repressor encoded by lacI
   4721..4751    -  promoter       lac promoter: promoter for the E. coli lac operon
   4766..4787    -  protein_bind   CAP binding site: CAP binding activates transcription in the presence of cAMP. E. coli catabolite activator protein
   4800..4892    -  CDS            lacI (fragment): lac repressor; lacI; The lac repressor binds to the lac operator to inhibit transcription in E. coli. This inhibition can be relieved by adding lactose or isopropyl-β-D-thiogalactopyranoside (IPTG).
   5075..5660    -  rep_origin     ori: high-copy-number ColE1/pMB1/pBR322/pUC origin of replication
   5831..6691    -  CDS            AmpR: β-lactamase; bla; confers resistance to ampicillin, carbenicillin, and related antibiotics
   6692..6796    -  promoter       AmpR promoter: bla
>Addgene plasmid #148533 | pcDNA3.1-MS2-HA-DmRoquin_501-819_AD | depositor full sequence | sequence record 290981 | Full Sequence
GACGGATCGGGAGATCTCCCGATCCCCTATGGTGCACTCTCAGTACAATCTGCTCTGATGCCGCATAGTT
AAGCCAGTATCTGCTCCCTGCTTGTGTGTTGGAGGTCGCTGAGTAGTGCGCGAGCAAAATTTAAGCTACA
ACAAGGCAAGGCTTGACCGACAATTGCATGAAGAATCTGCTTAGGGTTAGGCGTTTTGCGCTGCTTCGCG
ATGTACGGGCCAGATATACGCGTTGACATTGATTATTGACTAGTTATTAATAGTAATCAATTACGGGGTC
ATTAGTTCATAGCCCATATATGGAGTTCCGCGTTACATAACTTACGGTAAATGGCCCGCCTGGCTGACCG
CCCAACGACCCCCGCCCATTGACGTCAATAATGACGTATGTTCCCATAGTAACGCCAATAGGGACTTTCC
ATTGACGTCAATGGGTGGAGTATTTACGGTAAACTGCCCACTTGGCAGTACATCAAGTGTATCATATGCC
AAGTACGCCCCCTATTGACGTCAATGACGGTAAATGGCCCGCCTGGCATTATGCCCAGTACATGACCTTA
TGGGACTTTCCTACTTGGCAGTACATCTACGTATTAGTCATCGCTATTACCATGGTGATGCGGTTTTGGC
AGTACATCAATGGGCGTGGATAGCGGTTTGACTCACGGGGATTTCCAAGTCTCCACCCCATTGACGTCAA
TGGGAGTTTGTTTTGGCACCAAAATCAACGGGACTTTCCAAAATGTCGTAACAACTCCGCCCCATTGACG
CAAATGGGCGGTAGGCGTGTACGGTGGGAGGTCTATATAAGCAGAGCTCTCTGGCTAACTAGAGAACCCA
CTGCTTACTGGCTTATCGAAATTAATACGACTCACTATAGGGAGACCCAAGCTTGCCACCATGGCTTCTA
ACTTTACTCAGTTCGTTCTCGTCGACAATGGCGGAACTGGCGACGTGACTGTCGCCCCAAGCAACTTCGC
TAACGGGGTCGCTGAATGGATCAGCTCTAACTCGCGATCACAGGCTTACAAAGTAACCTGTAGCGTTCGT
CAGAGCTCTGCGCAGAATCGCAAATACACCATCAAAGTCGAGGTGCCTAAAGTGGCAACCCAGACTGTTG
GTGGTGAAGAGCTTCCTGTAGCCGGATGGAGATCTTACTTAAATATGGAACTAACCATTCCAATTTTCGC
CACGAATTCCGACTGCGAGCTTATTGTTAAGGCAATGCAAGGTCTCCTAAAAGATGGAAACCCGATTCCC
TCGGCCATCGCGGCCAACTCCGGCATCTACGGAGGTGGAGGTGGATCTGGTGGATCTCCTCCACATATGG
CTTACCCATACGATGTTCCAGATTACGCTCCTCCAAAGCTTGGATCCGAATTCCCGGGTCGACTCGAGTC
TAGAGCGGCCGCCCATTATATGGGCTCTCCTAGGGGATATCTGGATCCCAGCTTGGGACTTTCGCCAGGT
GGTGGTCTCCCGCCGTCGCATCACAGTCCCATTACCAGGCTCATAGTGCCGAGCCGCTACGATTCGCGCT
TTAGCGGGTTTGGCGGTGGCACGCCCAGGATTCCTTCGCCCAGAGAATACCAAGCCAATCCGGTAGCGCC
AACGCAACGCAATGCCAACCCACCGAATTTTAGTGTGAACAGTAACCTGCACAAGGGCTACATGTTGCCC
GCCAGCGGTGGAGATGTCTTCCATCTGGCCAATCCGTGGGAGCAAGCATACCTGGCACAGCAGCAACATC
CTCCACAGCATCCCCAACAGCAGCAGCCACCGTCCAGCAAGCCGAATCCCAGCCGACCGTTGTCGATTTT
ACCCGCAACAGCTGATACCTCATTTTTTGAAAAGAAACCGCCGAATAGTGTTAGCATAGATCTGGACAGG
GTCCCGGAGGTCAATGTGGATGCAGTGCCTCTGTTCCGGCGATCCAACAATAACCACAATAACAACAATA
GTAACTCCCACAATAACAACAACAACAATCATGGCTCATCACTGCTGTTCTGGAACAATACGGGTAAAGA
TTCAGCCAACTTTGTACGATCAGACTCCATATTGGATGACGATGCGTCCACATTCGATGTGCCCACTGGC
TCCTCCATGCTGAGTATCTACGGCCCGATTTGCCCCAAGAGCAGTACGACCGGCAACTGGAACAACTTTG
ATCTGGGATATGGCGGCTTCAAGAGTGACAGAAACGATAGCTTCAATGCCAATAAGCAGCAACAGCCGAT
GTGGGGCAGGAAACCGCAACTGATGTCGGAAGACAGTTTCGAGGGCGGCATCGATAGTGGAATGATGCTG
CAGCTGGAGAAGAATCTGGTGGACATCGTCGATCCCGATGACAGTGGGATCAAGGTGGACTAGGGGCCCT
ATTCTATAGTGTCACCTAAATGCTAGAGCTCGCTGATCAGCCTCGACTGTGCCTTCTAGTTGCCAGCCAT
CTGTTGTTTGCCCCTCCCCCGTGCCTTCCTTGACCCTGGAAGGTGCCACTCCCACTGTCCTTTCCTAATA
AAATGAGGAAATTGCATCGCATTGTCTGAGTAGGTGTCATTCTATTCTGGGGGGTGGGGTGGGGCAGGAC
AGCAAGGGGGAGGATTGGGAAGACAATAGCAGGCATGCTGGGGATGCGGTGGGCTCTATGGCTTCTGAGG
CGGAAAGAACCAGCTGGGGCTCTAGGGGGTATCCCC
[124 nt withheld, positions 2697-2820]
C
[91 nt withheld, positions 2822-2912]
A
[49 nt withheld, positions 2914-2962]
CCTTTGACGTTGGAGTCCACGTTCTTT
[37 nt withheld, positions 2990-3026]
ACCCTATCTCGGTCTATTCTTTTGATTTATAAGGGATTTTGCCGATTTCGGCCTATTGGTTAAAAAATGA
GCTGATTTAACAAAAATTTAACGCGAATTAATTCTGTGGAATGTGTGTCAGTTAGGGTGTGGAAAGTCCC
CAGGCTCCCCAGCAGGCAGAAGTATGCAAAGCATGCATCTCAATTAGTCAGCAACCAGGTGTGGAAAGTC
CCCAGGCTCCCCAGCAGGCAGAAGTATGCAAAGCATGCATCTCAATTAGTCAGCAACCATAGTCCCGCCC
CTAACTCCGCCCATCCCGCCCCTAACTCCGCCCAGTTCCGCCCATTCTCCGCCCCATGGCTGACTAATTT
TTTTTATTTATGCAGAGGCCGAGGCCGCCTCTGCCTCTGAGCTATTCCAGAAGTAGTGAGGAGGCTTTTT
TGGAGGCCTAGGCTTTTGCAAAAAGCTCCCGGGAGCTTGTATATCCATTTTCGGATCTGATCAAGAGACA
GGATGAGGATCGTTTCGCATGATTGAACAAGATGGATTGCACGCAGGTTCTCCGGCCGCTTGGGTGGAGA
GGCTATTCGGCTATGACTGGGCACAACAGACAATCGGCTGCTCTGATGCCGCCGTGTTCCGGCTGTCAGC
GCAGGGGCGCCCGGTTCTTTTTGTCAAGACCGACCTGTCCGGTGCCCTGAATGAACTGCAGGACGAGGCA
GCGCGGCTATCGTGGCTGGCCACGACGGGCGTTCCTTGCGCAGCTGTGCTCGACGTTGTCACTGAAGCGG
GAAGGGACTGGCTGCTATTGGGCGAAGTGCCGGGGCAGGATCTCCTGTCATCTCACCTTGCTCCTGCCGA
GAAAGTATCCATCATGGCTGATGCAATGCGGCGGCTGCATACGCTTGATCCGGCTACCTGCCCATTCGAC
CACCAAGCGAAACATCGCATCGAGCGAGCACGTACTCGGATGGAAGCCGGTCTTGTCGATCAGGATGATC
TGGACGAAGAGCATCAGGGGCTCGCGCCAGCCGAACTGTTCGCCAGGCTCAAGGCGCGCATGCCCGACGG
CGAGGATCTCGTCGTGACCCATGGCGATGCCTGCTTGCCGAATATCATGGTGGAAAATGGCCGCTTTTCT
GGATTCATCGACTGTGGCCGGCTGGGTGTGGCGGACCGCTATCAGGACATAGCGTTGGCTACCCGTGATA
TTGCTGAAGAGCTTGGCGGCGAATGGGCTGACCGCTTCCTCGTGCTTTACGGTATCGCCGCTCCCGATTC
GCAGCGCATCGCCTTCTATCGCCTTCTTGACGAGTTCTTCTGAGCGGGACTCTGGGGTTCGAAATGACCG
ACCAAGCGACGCCCAACCTGCCATCACGAGATTTCGATTCCACCGCCGCCTTCTATGAAAGGTTGGGCTT
CGGAATCGTTTTCCGGGACGCCGGCTGGATGATCCTCCAGCGCGGGGATCTCATGCTGGAGTTCTTCGCC
CACCCCAACTTGTTTATTGCAGCTTATAATGGTTACAAATAAAGCAATAGCATCACAAATTTCACAAATA
AAGCATTTTTTTCACTGCATTCTAGTTGTGGTTTGTCCAAACTCATCAATGTATCTTATCATGTCTGTAT
ACCGTCGACCTCTAGCTAGAGCTTGGCGTAATCATGGTCATAGCTGTTTCCTGTGTGAAATTGTTATCCG
CTCACAATTCCACACAACATACGAGCCGGAAGCATAAAGTGTAAAGCCTGGGGTGCCTAATGAGTGAGCT
AACTCACATTAATTGCGTTGCGCTCACTGCCCGCTTTCCAGTCGGGAAACCTGTCGTGCCAGCTGCATTA
ATGAATCGGCCAACGCGCGGGGAGAGGCGGTTTGCGTATTGGGCGCTCTTCCGCTTCCTCGCTCACTGAC
TCGCTGCGCTCGGTCGTTCGGCTGCGGCGAGCGGTATCAGCTCACTCAAAGGCGGTAATACGGTTATCCA
CAGAATCAGGGGATAACGCAGGAAAGAACATGTGAGCAAAAGGCCAGCAAAAGGCCAGGAACCGTAAAAA
GGCCGCGTTGCTGGCGTTTTTCCATAGGCTCCGCCCCCCTGACGAGCATCACAAAAATCGACGCTCAAGT
CAGAGGTGGCGAAACCCGACAGGACTATAAAGATACCAGGCGTTTCCCCCTGGAAGCTCCCTCGTGCGCT
CTCCTGTTCCGACCCTGCCGCTTACCGGATACCTGTCCGCCTTTCTCCCTTCGGGAAGCGTGGCGCTTTC
TCATAGCTCACGCTGTAGGTATCTCAGTTCGGTGTAGGTCGTTCGCTCCAAGCTGGGCTGTGTGCACGAA
CCCCCCGTTCAGCCCGACCGCTGCGCCTTATCCGGTAACTATCGTCTTGAGTCCAACCCGGTAAGACACG
ACTTATCGCCACTGGCAGCAGCCACTGGTAACAGGATTAGCAGAGCGAGGTATGTAGGCGGTGCTACAGA
GTTCTTGAAGTGGTGGCCTAACTACGGCTACACTAGAAGAACAGTATTTGGTATCTGCGCTCTGCTGAAG
CCAGTTACCTTCGGAAAAAGAGTTGGTAGCTCTTGATCCGGCAAACAAACCACCGCTGGTAGCGGTTTTT
TTGTTTGCAAGCAGCAGATTACGCGCAGAAAAAAAGGATCTCAAGAAGATCCTTTGATCTTTTCTACGGG
GTCTGACGCTCAGTGGAACGAAAACTCACGTTAAGGGATTTTGGTCATGAGATTATCAAAAAGGATCTTC
ACCTAGATCCTTTTAAATTAAAAATGAAGTTTTAAATCAATCTAAAGTATATATGAGTAAACTTGGTCTG
ACAGTTACCAATGCTTAATCAGTGAGGCACCTATCTCAGCGATCTGTCTATTTCGTTCATCCATAGTTGC
CTGACTCCCCGTCGTGTAGATAACTACGATACGGGAGGGCTTACCATCTGGCCCCAGTGCTGCAATGATA
CCGCGAGACCCACGCTCACCGGCTCCAGATTTATCAGCAATAAACCAGCCAGCCGGAAGGGCCGAGCGCA
GAAGTGGTCCTGCAACTTTATCCGCCTCCATCCAGTCTATTAATTGTTGCCGGGAAGCTAGAGTAAGTAG
TTCGCCAGTTAATAGTTTGCGCAACGTTGTTGCCATTGCTACAGGCATCGTGGTGTCACGCTCGTCGTTT
GGTATGGCTTCATTCAGCTCCGGTTCCCAACGATCAAGGCGAGTTACATGATCCCCCATGTTGTGCAAAA
AAGCGGTTAGCTCCTTCGGTCCTCCGATCGTTGTCAGAAGTAAGTTGGCCGCAGTGTTATCACTCATGGT
TATGGCAGCACTGCATAATTCTCTTACTGTCATGCCATCCGTAAGATGCTTTTCTGTGACTGGTGAGTAC
TCAACCAAGTCATTCTGAGAATAGTGTATGCGGCGACCGAGTTGCTCTTGCCCGGCGTCAATACGGGATA
ATACCGCGCCACATAGCAGAACTTTAAAAGTGCTCATCATTGGAAAACGTTCTTCGGGGCGAAAACTCTC
AAGGATCTTACCGCTGTTGAGATCCAGTTCGATGTAACCCACTCGTGCACCCAACTGATCTTCAGCATCT
TTTACTTTCACCAGCGTTTCTGGGTGAGCAAAAACAGGAAGGCAAAATGCCGCAAAAAAGGGAATAAGGG
CGACACGGAAATGTTGAATACTCATACTCTTCCTTTTTCAATATTATTGAAGCATTTATCAGGGTTATTG
TCTCATGAGCGGATACATATTTGAATGTATTTAGAAAAATAAACAAATAGGGGTTCCGCGCACATTTCCC
CGAAAAGTGCCACCTGACGTC
